Addgene plasmid #23729: pDONR223-PFKL
Depositing lab: William Hahn & David Root. Depositing organization: Dana-Farber Cancer Institute. Publication: COT drives resistance to RAF inhibition through MAP kinase pathway reactivation. Johannessen CM, Boehm JS, Kim SY, Thomas SR, Wardwell L, Johnson LA, Emery CM, Stransky N, Cogdill AP, Barretina J, Caponigro G, Hieronymus H, Murray RR, Salehi-Ashtiani K, Hill DE, Vidal M, Zhao JJ, Yang X, Alkan O, Kim S, Harris JL, Wilson CJ, Myer VE, Finan PM, Root DE, Roberts TM, Golub T, Flaherty KT, Dummer R, Weber BL, Sellers WR, Schlegel R, Wargo JA, Hahn WC, Garraway LA. Nature. 2010 Dec 16;468(7326):968-72. doi: 10.1038/nature09627 PubMed 21107320.
Backbone
  Vector backbone: pDONR223
  Backbone manufacturer: Invitrogen
  Backbone size w/o insert (bp): 5005
  Vector type: Gateway Donor vector
Growth in bacteria
  Bacterial resistance: Spectinomycin, 50 μg/mL
  Growth temperature: 37°C
  Growth strain: DH5alpha
  Copy number: High Copy
Gene/Insert
  Gene/Insert name: PFKL (alt name: phosphofructokinase, liver)
  Species: H. sapiens (human)
  Insert size (bp): 2484
  Entrez Gene: PFKL (a.k.a. ATP-PFK, PFK-B, PFK-L)
  Cloning method: Gateway Cloning
  Sequencing primers: 5′ M13pUC-fwd; 3′ M13rev
Terms and licenses: Academic/Nonprofit Terms; Industry Terms: Not Available to Industry
Depositor comments: The ORF has no Stop codon. This design enables easy recombination into a destination vector to add an epitope tag of choice and Stop codon to the ORF. Do NOT use this plasmid directly for transfections. A set of 4 custom lentiviral vectors is available ( pLX301 (http://www.addgene.org/25895/) , pLX302 (http://www.addgene.org/25896/) , pLX303 (http://www.addgene.org/25897/) , pLX304 (http://www.addgene.org/25890/) ) to be used to express these ORFs in mammalian cells. These plasmids are not included in the kit and must be ordered separately.
How to cite: pDONR223-PFKL was a gift from William Hahn & David Root (Addgene plasmid # 23729 ; http://n2t.net/addgene:23729 ; RRID:Addgene_23729)
