[The description below was written by a language model from this plasmid's Addgene catalogue record and pLannotate feature annotations shown in this document.]
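Description:
pDONR223-PFKL is a Gateway entry clone built on the Invitrogen pDONR223 donor backbone, carrying the open reading frame of human PFKL, the liver isoform of phosphofructokinase. This enzyme phosphorylates fructose 6-phosphate to fructose 1,6-bisphosphate, the first committed step of glycolysis. The plasmid is maintained in E. coli through a high-copy ColE1/pUC-type origin and is selected with spectinomycin via the aadA (SmR) aminoglycoside adenylyltransferase gene. That gene lies downstream of a class 1 integron Pc promoter fragment and a small remnant of a gentamicin resistance gene. The rrnB T1 and T2 terminators and short lacI and lacZα fragments are backbone remnants.

The ORF is flanked by attL-type recombination sites, which the annotation software calls attL3 and attL2. An LR Clonase reaction can therefore transfer it into any compatible destination vector. The depositors note that the ORF lacks a stop codon, so that the destination vector supplies a C-terminal epitope tag and the stop codon. The only promoter near the insert is a T7 promoter lying outside the att sites and oriented toward the 3′ end of the ORF. There is no mammalian promoter, and the plasmid is not intended for direct transfection. The depositors point to a companion set of lentiviral destination vectors (pLX301 to pLX304) for expression in mammalian cells.

The catalogue gives an insert size of 2484 bp, whereas the annotated PFKL coding match spans about 2.26 kb, with roughly 230 bp of unannotated sequence between the first att site and the start of that match. The sequenced record is 5,271 nt. The clone belongs to a human ORF collection associated with a study of kinase-driven resistance to RAF inhibition.
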