Features (pLannotate 1.2.2; 12 found; start..end, strand, type, name):
      2..97      +  protein_bind   attL3: mutant version of attL; recombination site for the Gateway® LR reaction LR Clonase™
    325..2580    +  CDS            PFKL: PFKAL_HUMAN - Experimental evidence at protein level: Swiss-Prot protein existence level 1. Catalyzes the phosphorylation of D-fructose 6-phosphate to fructose 1,6-bisphosphate by ATP, the first committing step of glycolysis (PubMed:22923583). Negatively regulates the phagocyte oxidative burst in response to bacterial infection by controlling cellular NADPH biosynthesis and NADPH oxidase-derived reactive oxygen species. Upon macrophage activation, drives the metabolic switch toward glycolysis, thus preventing glucose turnover that produces NADPH via pentose phosphate pathway (By similarity). F
   2583..2681    -  protein_bind   attL2: mutant version of attL; recombination site for the Gateway® LR reaction LR Clonase™
   2699..2717    -  promoter       T7 promoter: promoter for bacteriophage T7 RNA polymerase
   2907..2930    +  promoter       Pc promoter (fragment): intI1 (promoter lies within the coding sequence); class 1 integron promoter
   3106..3162    +  CDS            GmR (fragment): gentamycin acetyltransferase; aacC1; confers resistance to gentamycin
   3169..3960    +  CDS            SmR: aminoglycoside adenylyltransferase (Murphy, 1985); aadA; confers resistance to spectinomycin and streptomycin
   4053..4641    +  rep_origin     ori: high-copy-number ColE1/pMB1/pBR322/pUC origin of replication
   4824..4916    +  CDS            lacI (fragment): lac repressor; lacI; The lac repressor binds to the lac operator to inhibit transcription in E. coli. This inhibition can be relieved by adding lactose or isopropyl-β-D-thiogalactopyranoside (IPTG).
   4971..4998    -  terminator     rrnB T2 terminator: transcription terminator T2 from the E. coli rrnB gene
   5130..5173    +  terminator     rrnB T1 terminator: Escherichia coli rrnB; transcription terminator T1 from the E. coli rrnB gene
   5220..5256    -  CDS            lacZα (fragment): LacZα fragment of β-galactosidase; lacZ fragment
>Addgene plasmid #23729 | pDONR223-PFKL | addgene full sequence | sequence record 343771 | Addgene NGS Result
CAAATAATGATTTTATTTTGACTGATAGTGACCTGTTCGTTGCAACAAATTGATGAGCAATGCTTTTTTA
TAATGCCAACTTTGTACAAAAAAGTTGGCATGTGTAACCAGGGTAGAGGTCGAGAGTCCTCTCGTGGGGG
TCTCCATGTTCAAGGGAGCTGCCGAGGCTTGAGCAGGAGCCCCCAGCAGGAAACTGGCTTTGCCAAGGCC
CCCGCTGGGACAGACTGTTTCTTTCACTGCAGTCCTGGGAGCCGAGGGCAAGGGGACAGGAAAGAGGAAG
TGACCTCAGAGCCTGGTGGCACCAGCATCATGTCCAGGCTGGGGGGCATGAACGCTGCTGTCCGGGCTGT
GACGCGCATGGGCATTTATGTGGGTGCCAAAGTCTTCCTCATCTACGAGGGCTATGAGGGCCTCGTGGAG
GGAGGTGAGAACATCAAGCAGGCCAACTGGCTGAGCGTCTCCAACATCATCCAGCTGGGCGGCACTATCA
TTGGCAGCGCTCGCTGCAAGGCCTTTACCACCAGGGAGGGGCGCCGGGCAGCGGCCTACAACCTGGTCCA
GCACGGCATCACCAACCTGTGCGTCATCGGCGGGGATGGCAGCCTTACAGGTGCCAACATCTTCCGCAGC
GAGTGGGGCAGCCTGCTGGAGGAGCTGGTGGCGGAAGGTAAGATCTCAGAGACTACAGCCCGGACCTACT
CGCACCTGAACATCGCGGGCCTAGTGGGCTCCATCGATAACGACTTCTGCGGCACCGACATGACCATCGG
CACGGACTCGGCCCTCCACCGCATCATGGAGGTCATCGATGCCATCACCACCACTGCCCAGAGCCACCAG
AGGACCTTCGTGCTGGAAGTGATGGGCCGGCACTGCGGGTACCTGGCGCTGGTATCTGCACTGGCCTCAG
GGGCCGACTGGCTGTTCATCCCCGAGGCTCCACCCGAGGACGGCTGGGAGAACTTCATGTGTGAGAGGCT
GGGTGAGACTCGGAGCCGTGGGTCCCGACTGAACATCATCATCATCGCTGAGGGTGCCATTGACCGCAAC
GGGAAGCCCATCTCGTCCAGCTACGTGAAGGACCTGGTGGTTCAGAGGCTGGGCTTCGACACCCGTGTAA
CTGTGCTGGGCCACGTGCAGCGGGGAGGGACGCCCTCTGCCTTCGACCGGATCCTGAGCAGCAAGATGGG
CATGGAGGCGGTGATGGCGCTGCTGGAAGCCACGCCTGACACGCCGGCCTGCGTGGTCACCCTCTCGGGG
AACCAGTCAGTGCGGCTGCCCCTCATGGAGTGCGTGCAGATGACCAAGGAAGTGCAGAAAGCCATGGATG
ACAAGAGGTTTGACGAGGCCACCCAGCTCCGTGGTGGGAGCTTCGAGAACAACTGGAACATTTACAAGCT
CCTCGCCCACCAGAAGCCCCCCAAGGAGAAGTCTAACTTCTCCCTGGCCATCCTGAATGTGGGGGCCCCG
GCGGCTGGCATGAATGCGGCCGTGCGCTCGGCGGTGCGGACCGGCATCTCCCATGGACACACAGTATACG
TGGTGCACGATGGCTTCGAAGGCCTAGCCAAGGGTCAGGTGCAAGAAGTAGGCTGGCACGACGTGGCCGG
CTGGTTGGGGCGTGGTGGCTCCATGCTGGGGACCAAGAGGACCCTGCCCAAGGGCCAGCTGGAGTCCATT
GTGGAGAACATCCGCATCTATGGTATTCACGCCCTGCTGGTGGTCGGTGGGTTTGAGGCCTATGAAGGGG
TGCTGCAGCTGGTGGAGGCTCGCGGGCGCTACGAGGAGCTCTGCATCGTCATGTGTGTCATCCCAGCCAC
CATCAGCAACAACGTCCCTGGCACCGACTTCAGCCTGGGCTCCGACACTGCTGTAAATGCCGCCATGGAG
AGCTGTGACCGCATCAAACAGTCTGCCTCGGGGACCAAGCGCCGTGTGTTCATCGTGGAGACCATGGGGG
GTTACTGTGGCTACCTGGCCACCGTGACTGGCATTGCTGTGGGGGCCGACGCCGCCTACGTCTTCGAGGA
CCCTTTCAACATCCACGACTTAAAGGTCAACGTGGAGCACATGACGGAGAAGATGAAGACAGACATTCAG
AGGGGCCTGGTGCTGCGGAACGAGAAGTGCCATGACTACTACACCACGGAGTTCCTGTACAACCTGTACT
CATCAGAGGGCAAGGGCGTCTTCGACTGCAGGACCAATGTCCTGGGCCACCTGCAGCAGGGTGGCGCTCC
AACCCCCTTTGACCGGAACTATGGGACCAAGCTGGGGGTGAAGGCCATGCTGTGGTTGTCGGAGAAGCTG
CGCGAGGTTTACCGCAAGGGACGGGTGTTCGCCAATGCCCCAGACTCGGCCTGCGTGATCGGCCTGAAGA
AGAAGGCGGTGGCCTTCAGCCCCGTCACTGAGCTCAAGAAAGACACTGATTTCGAGCACCGCATGCCACG
GGAGCAGTGGTGGCTGAGCCTGCGGCTCATGCTGAAGATGCTGGCACAATACCGCATCAGTATGGCCGCC
TACGTGTCAGGGGAGCTGGAGCACGTGACCCGCCGCACCCTGAGCATGGACAAGGGCTTCTGCCCAACTT
TCTTGTACAAAGTTGGCATTATAAGAAAGCATTGCTTATCAATTTGTTGCAACGAACAGGTCACTATCAG
TCAAAATAAAATCATTATTTGCCATCCAGCTGATATCCCCTATAGTGAGTCGTATTACATGGTCATAGCT
GTTTCCTGGCAGCTCTGGCCCGTGTCTCAAAATCTCTGATGTTACATTGCACAAGATAAAAATATATCAT
CATGCCTCCTCTAGACCAGCCAGGACAGAAATGCCTCGACTTCGCTGCTACCCAAGGTTGCCGGGTGACG
CACACCGTGGAAACGGATGAAGGCACGAACCCAGTGGACATAAGCCTGTTCGGTTCGTAAGCTGTAATGC
AAGTAGCGTATGCGCTCACGCAACTGGTCCAGAACCTTGACCGAACGCAGCGGTGGTAACGGCGCAGTGG
CGGTTTTCATGGCTTGTTATGACTGTTTTTTTGGGGTACAGTCTATGCCTCGGGCATCCAAGCAGCAAGC
GCGTTACGCCGTGGGTCGATGTTTGATGTTATGGAGCAGCAACGATGTTACGCAGCAGGGCAGTCGCCCT
AAAACAAAGTTAAACATTATGAGGGAAGCGGTGATCGCCGAAGTATCGACTCAACTATCAGAGGTAGTTG
GCGTCATCGAGCGCCATCTCGAACCGACGTTGCTGGCCGTACATTTGTACGGCTCCGCAGTGGATGGCGG
CCTGAAGCCACACAGTGATATTGATTTGCTGGTTACGGTGACCGTAAGGCTTGATGAAACAACGCGGCGA
GCTTTGATCAACGACCTTTTGGAAACTTCGGCTTCCCCTGGAGAGAGCGAGATTCTCCGCGCTGTAGAAG
TCACCATTGTTGTGCACGACGACATCATTCCGTGGCGTTATCCAGCTAAGCGCGAACTGCAATTTGGAGA
ATGGCAGCGCAATGACATTCTTGCAGGTATCTTCGAGCCAGCCACGATCGACATTGATCTGGCTATCTTG
CTGACAAAAGCAAGAGAACATAGCGTTGCCTTGGTAGGTCCAGCGGCGGAGGAACTCTTTGATCCGGTTC
CTGAACAGGATCTATTTGAGGCGCTAAATGAAACCTTAACGCTATGGAACTCGCCGCCCGACTGGGCTGG
CGATGAGCGAAATGTAGTGCTTACGTTGTCCCGCATTTGGTACAGCGCAGTAACCGGCAAAATCGCGCCG
AAGGATGTCGCTGCCGACTGGGCAATGGAGCGCCTGCCGGCCCAGTATCAGCCCGTCATACTTGAAGCTA
GACAGGCTTATCTTGGACAAGAAGAAGATCGCTTGGCCTCGCGCGCAGATCAGTTGGAAGAATTTGTCCA
CTACGTGAAAGGCGAGATCACCAAGGTAGTCGGCAAATAACCCTCGAGCCACCCATGACCAAAATCCCTT
AACGTGAGTTACGCGTCGTTCCACTGAGCGTCAGACCCCGTAGAAAAGATCAAAGGATCTTCTTGAGATC
CTTTTTTTCTGCGCGTAATCTGCTGCTTGCAAACAAAAAAACCACCGCTACCAGCGGTGGTTTGTTTGCC
GGATCAAGAGCTACCAACTCTTTTTCCGAAGGTAACTGGCTTCAGCAGAGCGCAGATACCAAATACTGTT
CTTCTAGTGTAGCCGTAGTTAGGCCACCACTTCAAGAACTCTGTAGCACCGCCTACATACCTCGCTCTGC
TAATCCTGTTACCAGTGGCTGCTGCCAGTGGCGATAAGTCGTGTCTTACCGGGTTGGACTCAAGACGATA
GTTACCGGATAAGGCGCAGCGGTCGGGCTGAACGGGGGGTTCGTGCACACAGCCCAGCTTGGAGCGAACG
ACCTACACCGAACTGAGATACCTACAGCGTGAGCTATGAGAAAGCGCCACGCTTCCCGAAGGGAGAAAGG
CGGACAGGTATCCGGTAAGCGGCAGGGTCGGAACAGGAGAGCGCACGAGGGAGCTTCCAGGGGGAAACGC
CTGGTATCTTTATAGTCCTGTCGGGTTTCGCCACCTCTGACTTGAGCGTCGATTTTTGTGATGCTCGTCA
GGGGGGCGGAGCCTATGGAAAAACGCCAGCAACGCGGCCTTTTTACGGTTCCTGGCCTTTTGCTGGCCTT
TTGCTCACATGTTCTTTCCTGCGTTATCCCCTGATTCTGTGGATAACCGTATTACCGCCTTTGAGTGAGC
TGATACCGCTCGCCGCAGCCGAACGACCGAGCGCAGCGAGTCAGTGAGCGAGGAAGCGGAAGAGCGCCCA
ATACGCAAACCGCCTCTCCCCGCGCGTTGGCCGATTCATTAATGCAGCTGGCACGACAGGTTTCCCGACT
GGAAAGCGGGCAGTGAGCGCAACGCAATTAATACGCGTACCGCTAGCCAGGAAGAGTTTGTAGAAACGCA
AAAAGGCCATCCGTCAGGATGGCCTTCTGCTTAGTTTGATGCCTGGCAGTTTATGGCGGGCGTCCTGCCC
GCCACCCTCCGGGCCGTTGCTTCACAACGTTCAAATCCGCTCCCGGCGGATTTGTCCTACTCAGGAGAGC
GTTCACCGACAAACAACAGATAAAACGAAAGGCCCAGTCTTCCGACTGAGCCTTTCGTTTTATTTGATGC
CTGGCAGTTCCCTACTCTCGCGTTAACGCTAGCATGGATGTTTTCCCAGTCACGACGTTGTAAAACGACG
GCCAGTCTTAAGCTCGGGCCC
