>Addgene plasmid #23729 | pDONR223-PFKL | depositor partial sequence | sequence record 10920 | Author sequence
ATGTGTAACCAGGGTAGAGGTCGAGAGTCCTCTCGTGGGGGTCTCCATGTTCAAGGGAGCTGCCGAGGCT
TGAGCAGGAGCCCCCAGCAGGAAACTGGCTTTGCCAAGGCCCCCGCTGGGACAGACTGTTTCTTTCACTG
CAGTCCTGGGAGCCGAGGGCAAGGGGACAGGAAAGAGGAAGTGACCTCAGAGCCTGGTGGCACCAGCATC
ATGTCCAGGCTGGGGGGCATGAACGCTGCTGTCCGGGCTGTGACGCGCATGGGCATTTATGTGGGTGCCA
AAGTCTTCCTCATCTACGAGGGCTATGAGGGCCTCGTGGAGGGAGGTGAGAACATCAAGCAGGCCAACTG
GCTGAGCGTCTCCAACATCATCCAGCTGGGCGGCACTATCATTGGCAGCGCTCGCTGCAAGGCCTTTACC
ACCAGGGAGGGGCGCCGGGCAGCGGCCTACAACCTGGTCCAGCACGGCATCACCAACCTGTGCGTCATCG
GCGGGGATGGCAGCCTTACAGGTGCCAACATCTTCCGCAGCGAGTGGGGCAGCCTGCTGGAGGAGCTGGT
GGCGGAAGGTAAGATCTCAGAGACTACAGCCCGGACCTACTCGCACCTGAACATCGCGGGCCTAGTGGGC
TCCATCGATAACGACTTCTGCGGCACCGACATGACCATCGGCACGGACTCGGCCCTCCACCGCATCATGG
AGGTCATCGATGCCATCACCACCACTGCCCAGAGCCACCAGAGGACCTTCGTGCTGGAAGTGATGGGCCG
GCACTGCGGGTACCTGGCGCTGGTATCTGCACTGGCCTCAGGGGCCGACTGGCTGTTCATCCCCGAGGCT
CCACCCGAGGACGGCTGGGAGAACTTCATGTGTGAGAGGCTGGGTGAGACTCGGAGCCGTGGGTCCCGAC
TGAACATCATCATCATCGCTGAGGGTGCCATTGACCGCAACGGGAAGCCCATCTCGTCCAGCTACGTGAA
GGACCTGGTGGTTCAGAGGCTGGGCTTCGACACCCGTGTAACTGTGCTGGGCCACGTGCAGCGGGGAGGG
ACGCCCTCTGCCTTCGACCGGATCCTGAGCAGCAAGATGGGCATGGAGGCGGTGATGGCGCTGCTGGAAG
CCACGCCTGACACGCCGGCCTGCGTGGTCACCCTCTCGGGGAACCAGTCAGTGCGGCTGCCCCTCATGGA
GTGCGTGCAGATGACCAAGGAAGTGCAGAAAGCCATGGATGACAAGAGGTTTGACGAGGCCACCCAGCTC
CGTGGTGGGAGCTTCGAGAACAACTGGAACATTTACAAGCTCCTCGCCCACCAGAAGCCCCCCAAGGAGA
AGTCTAACTTCTCCCTGGCCATCCTGAATGTGGGGGCCCCGGCGGCTGGCATGAATGCGGCCGTGCGCTC
GGCGGTGCGGACCGGCATCTCCCATGGACACACAGTATACGTGGTGCACGATGGCTTCGAAGGCCTAGCC
AAGGGTCAGGTGCAAGAAGTAGGCTGGCACGACGTGGCCGGCTGGTTGGGGCGTGGTGGCTCCATGCTGG
GGACCAAGAGGACCCTGCCCAAGGGCCAGCTGGAGTCCATTGTGGAGAACATCCGCATCTATGGTATTCA
CGCCCTGCTGGTGGTCGGTGGGTTTGAGGCCTATGAAGGGGTGCTGCAGCTGGTGGAGGCTCGCGGGCGC
TACGAGGAGCTCTGCATCGTCATGTGTGTCATCCCAGCCACCATCAGCAACAACGTCCCTGGCACCGACT
TCAGCCTGGGCTCCGACACTGCTGTAAATGCCGCCATGGAGAGCTGTGACCGCATCAAACAGTCTGCCTC
GGGGACCAAGCGCCGTGTGTTCATCGTGGAGACCATGGGGGGTTACTGTGGCTACCTGGCCACCGTGACT
GGCATTGCTGTGGGGGCCGACGCCGCCTACGTCTTCGAGGACCCTTTCAACATCCACGACTTAAAGGTCA
ACGTGGAGCACATGACGGAGAAGATGAAGACAGACATTCAGAGGGGCCTGGTGCTGCGGAACGAGAAGTG
CCATGACTACTACACCACGGAGTTCCTGTACAACCTGTACTCATCAGAGGGCAAGGGCGTCTTCGACTGC
AGGACCAATGTCCTGGGCCACCTGCAGCAGGGTGGCGCTCCAACCCCCTTTGACCGGAACTATGGGACCA
AGCTGGGGGTGAAGGCCATGCTGTGGTTGTCGGAGAAGCTGCGCGAGGTTTACCGCAAGGGACGGGTGTT
CGCCAATGCCCCAGACTCGGCCTGCGTGATCGGCCTGAAGAAGAAGGCGGTGGCCTTCAGCCCCGTCACT
GAGCTCAAGAAAGACACTGATTTCGAGCACCGCATGCCACGGGAGCAGTGGTGGCTGAGCCTGCGGCTCA
TGCTGAAGATGCTGGCACAATACCGCATCAGTATGGCCGCCTACGTGTCAGGGGAGCTGGAGCACGTGAC
CCGCCGCACCCTGAGCATGGACAAGGGCTTCTGA
