>Addgene plasmid #23729 | pDONR223-PFKL | addgene partial sequence | sequence record 29632 | 23729 with M13pUC-fwd
CGGGCCCAATAATGATTTTATTTTGACTGATAGTGACCTGTTCGTTGCAACAAATTGATGAGCAATGCTT
TTTTATAATGCCAACTTTGTACAAAAAAGTTGGCATGTGTAACCAGGGTAGAGGTCGAGAGTCCTCTCGT
GGGGGTCTCCATGTTCAAGGGAGCTGCCGAGGCTTGAGCAGGAGCCCCCAGCAGGAAACTGGCTTTGCCA
AGGCCCCCGCTGGGACAGACTGTTTCTTTCACTGCAGTCCTGGGAGCCGAGGGCAAGGGGACAGGAAAGA
GGAAGTGACCTCAGAGCCTGGTGGCACCAGCATCATGTCCAGGCTGGGGGGCATGAACGCTGCTGTCCGG
GCTGTGACGCGCATGGGCATTTATGTGGGTGCCAAAGTCTTCCTCATCTACGAGGGCTATGAGGGCCTCG
TGGAGGGAGGTGAGAACATCAAGCAGGCCAACTGGCTGAGCGTCTCCAACATCATCCAGCTGGGCGGCAC
TATCATTGGCAGCGCTCGCTGCAAGGCCTTTACCACCAGGGAGGGGCGCCGGGCAGCGGCCTACAACCTG
GTCCAGCACGGCATCACCAACCTGTGCGTCATCGGCGGGGATGGCAGCCTTACAGGTGCCAACATCTTCC
GCAGCGAGTGGGGCAGCCTGCTGGAGGAGCTGGTGGCGGAAGGTAAGATCTCAGAGACTACAGCCCGGAC
CTACTCGCACCTGAACATCGCGGGCCTAGTGGGCTCCATCGATAACGACTTCTGCGGCACCGACATGACC
ATCGGCACGGACTCGGCCCTCCAC
