>Addgene plasmid #23729 | pDONR223-PFKL | addgene partial sequence | sequence record 117886 | M13-Rev 5'-CAGGAAACAGCTATGACC-3'
AATAATGATTTTATTTTGACTGATAGTGACCTGTTCGTTGCAACAAATTGATAAGCAATGCTTTCTTATA
ATGCCAACTTTGTACAAGAAAGTTGGGCAGAAGCCCTTGTCCATGCTCAGGGTGCGGCGGGTCACGTGCT
CCAGCTCCCCTGACACGTAGGCGGCCATACTGATGCGGTATTGTGCCAGCATCTTCAGCATGAGCCGCAG
GCTCAGCCACCACTGCTCCCGTGGCATGCGGTGCTCGAAATCAGTGTCTTTCTTGAGCTCAGTGACGGGG
CTGAAGGCCACCGCCTTCTTCTTCAGGCCGATCACGCAGGCCGAGTCTGGGGCATTGGCGAACACCCGTC
CCTTGCGGTAAACCTCGCGCAGCTTCTCCGACAACCACAGCATGGCCTTCACCCCCAGCTTGGTCCCATA
GTTCCGGTCAAAGGGGGTTGGAGCGCCACCCTGCTGCAGGTGGCCCAGGACATTGGTCCTGCAGTCGAAG
ACGCCCTTGCCCTCTGATGAGTACAGGTTGTACAGGAACTCCGTGGTGTAGTAGTCATGGCACTTCTCGT
TCCGCAGCACCAGGCCCCTCTGAATGTCTGTCTTCATCTTCTCCGTCATGTGCTCCACGTTGACCTTTAA
GTCGTGGATGTTGAAAGGGTCCTCGAAGACGTAGGCGGCGTCGGCCCCCACAGCAATGCCAGTCACGGTG
GCCAGGTAGCCACAGTAACCCCCCATGGTCTCCACGATGAACACACGGCGCTTGGTCCCCGAGGCAGACT
GTTTGATGCGGTCACAGCTCTCCATGGCGGCATTTACAGCAGTGTCGGAGCCCAGGCTGAAGTCGGTGCC
